>Addgene plasmid #184906 | pYMA1_SidK_mCH | addgene full sequence | sequence record 362580 | Addgene NGS Result
CCCTTTAAAATGAAATTAGACCTGATTGAGTCTCAATATGAGAAAATGAAGCAGCATGTGAATTTATGGA
AAAGTGATTACCATGTAAAACTAAATCAACTGAATCAATTAACAGATTACCTCAAAAATGCAGCACCAAC
TCCTAAAAATAATTTTCTAAGAGCAATGACCTCTGTATTGCAGATGCAGATAGCCCAATATGGGATTACA
GAAGATAATGAAGGCATCAACCAGTTGTTTAAACTGGGATTGCATTTGCTCGCAATGGCTAACGAAAAAA
TAGATGAACAATATCACCTGTTTAAAGGGTATGTAAAAGATCAGCCTGAAGAATCTCCTTTTGAAGGTAT
TTTGCCTGCGGAAGACCAGAAAATTTTAGTTAAAACTATGATAGATTATGCAATGCCGAAGCTTTCAAGC
AAGGTTTTACAAGATAAATTATCGGCACTATCCAGTTCTGATGTATTAACAAAAACATTACTTGATAGCA
TCGACAGAATTGTTAAAGAAAACGAAAAATTAAATGCTTTAAGCAAAGGGGATCCGATGGTGAGCAAGGG
CGAGGAGGATAACATGGCCATCATCAAGGAGTTCATGCGCTTCAAGGTGCACATGGAGGGCTCCGTGAAC
GGCCACGAGTTCGAGATCGAGGGCGAGGGCGAGGGCCGCCCCTACGAGGGCACCCAGACCGCCAAGCTGA
AGGTGACCAAGGGTGGCCCCCTGCCCTTCGCCTGGGACATCCTGTCCCCTCAGTTCATGTACGGCTCCAA
GGCCTACGTGAAGCACCCCGCCGACATCCCCGACTACTTGAAGCTGTCCTTCCCCGAGGGCTTCAAGTGG
GAGCGCGTGATGAACTTCGAGGACGGCGGCGTGGTGACCGTGACCCAGGACTCCTCCCTGCAGGACGGCG
AGTTCATCTACAAGGTGAAGCTGCGCGGCACCAACTTCCCCTCCGACGGCCCCGTAATGCAGAAGAAGAC
CATGGGCTGGGAGGCCTCCTCCGAGCGGATGTACCCCGAGGACGGCGCCCTGAAGGGCGAGATCAAGCAG
AGGCTGAAGCTGAAGGACGGCGGCCACTACGACGCTGAGGTCAAGACCACCTACAAGGCCAAGAAGCCCG
TGCAGCTGCCCGGCGCCTACAACGTCAACATCAAGTTGGACATCACCTCCCACAACGAGGACTACACCAT
CGTGGAACAGTACGAACGCGCCGAGGGCCGCCACTCCACCGGCGGCATGGACGAGCTGTACAAGGCGGCC
GCGACTCTAGATCATAATCAGCCATACCACATTTGTAGAGGTTTTACTTGCTTTAAAAAACCTCCCACAC
CTCCCCCTGAACCTGAAACATAAAATGAATGCAATTGTTGTTGTTAACTTGTTTATTGCAGCTTATAATG
GTTACAAATAAAGCAATAGCATCACAAATTTCACAAATAAAGCATTTTTTTCACTGCATTCTAGTTGTGG
TTTGTCCAAACTCATCAATGTATCTTAAGGCGTAAATTGTAAGCGTTAATATTTTGTTAAAATTCGCGTT
AAATTTTTGTTAAATCAGCTCATTTTTTAACCAATAGGCCGAAATCGGCAAAATCCCTTATAAATCAAAA
GAATAGACCGAGATAGGGT
[37 nt withheld, positions 1630-1666]
AAAGAACGTGGACTCCAACGTCAAAGG
[49 nt withheld, positions 1694-1742]
T
[91 nt withheld, positions 1744-1834]
G
[124 nt withheld, positions 1836-1959]
CAGGTGGCACTTTTCGGGGAAATGTGCGCGGAACCCCTATTTGTTTATTTTTCTAAATACATTCAAATAT
GTATCCGCTCATGAGACAATAACCCTGATAAATGCTTCAATAATATTGAAAAAGGAAGAGTCCTGAGGCG
GAAAGAACCAGCTGTGGAATGTGTGTCAGTTAGGGTGTGGAAAGTCCCCAGGCTCCCCAGCAGGCAGAAG
TATGCAAAGCATGCATCTCAATTAGTCAGCAACCAGGTGTGGAAAGTCCCCAGGCTCCCCAGCAGGCAGA
AGTATGCAAAGCATGCATCTCAATTAGTCAGCAACCATAGTCCCGCCCCTAACTCCGCCCATCCCGCCCC
TAACTCCGCCCAGTTCCGCCCATTCTCCGCCCCATGGCTGACTAATTTTTTTTATTTATGCAGAGGCCGA
GGCCGCCTCGGCCTCTGAGCTATTCCAGAAGTAGTGAGGAGGCTTTTTTGGAGGCCTAGGCTTTTGCAAA
GATCGATCAAGAGACAGGATGAGGATCGTTTCGCATGATTGAACAAGATGGATTGCACGCAGGTTCTCCG
GCCGCTTGGGTGGAGAGGCTATTCGGCTATGACTGGGCACAACAGACAATCGGCTGCTCTGATGCCGCCG
TGTTCCGGCTGTCAGCGCAGGGGCGCCCGGTTCTTTTTGTCAAGACCGACCTGTCCGGTGCCCTGAATGA
ACTGCAAGACGAGGCAGCGCGGCTATCGTGGCTGGCCACGACGGGCGTTCCTTGCGCAGCTGTGCTCGAC
GTTGTCACTGAAGCGGGAAGGGACTGGCTGCTATTGGGCGAAGTGCCGGGGCAGGATCTCCTGTCATCTC
ACCTTGCTCCTGCCGAGAAAGTATCCATCATGGCTGATGCAATGCGGCGGCTGCATACGCTTGATCCGGC
TACCTGCCCATTCGACCACCAAGCGAAACATCGCATCGAGCGAGCACGTACTCGGATGGAAGCCGGTCTT
GTCGATCAGGATGATCTGGACGAAGAGCATCAGGGGCTCGCGCCAGCCGAACTGTTCGCCAGGCTCAAGG
CGAGCATGCCCGACGGCGAGGATCTCGTCGTGACCCATGGCGATGCCTGCTTGCCGAATATCATGGTGGA
AAATGGCCGCTTTTCTGGATTCATCGACTGTGGCCGGCTGGGTGTGGCGGACCGCTATCAGGACATAGCG
TTGGCTACCCGTGATATTGCTGAAGAGCTTGGCGGCGAATGGGCTGACCGCTTCCTCGTGCTTTACGGTA
TCGCCGCTCCCGATTCGCAGCGCATCGCCTTCTATCGCCTTCTTGACGAGTTCTTCTGAGCGGGACTCTG
GGGTTCGAAATGACCGACCAAGCGACGCCCAACCTGCCATCACGAGATTTCGATTCCACCGCCGCCTTCT
ATGAAAGGTTGGGCTTCGGAATCGTTTTCCGGGACGCCGGCTGGATGATCCTCCAGCGCGGGGATCTCAT
GCTGGAGTTCTTCGCCCACCCTAGGGGGAGGCTAACTGAAACACGGAAGGAGACAATACCGGAAGGAACC
CGCGCTATGACGGCAATAAAAAGACAGAATAAAACGCACGGTGTTGGGTCGTTTGTTCATAAACGCGGGG
TTCGGTCCCAGGGCTGGCACTCTGTCGATACCCCACCGAGACCCCATTGGGGCCAATACGCCCGCGTTTC
TTCCTTTTCCCCACCCCACCCCCCAAGTTCGGGTGAAGGCCCAGGGCTCGCAGCCAACGTCGGGGCGGCA
GGCCCTGCCATAGCCTCAGGTTACTCATATATACTTTAGATTGATTTAAAACTTCATTTTTAATTTAAAA
GGATCTAGGTGAAGATCCTTTTTGATAATCTCATGACCAAAATCCCTTAACGTGAGTTTTCGTTCCACTG
AGCGTCAGACCCCGTAGAAAAGATCAAAGGATCTTCTTGAGATCCTTTTTTTCTGCGCGTAATCTGCTGC
TTGCAAACAAAAAAACCACCGCTACCAGCGGTGGTTTGTTTGCCGGATCAAGAGCTACCAACTCTTTTTC
CGAAGGTAACTGGCTTCAGCAGAGCGCAGATACCAAATACTGTTCTTCTAGTGTAGCCGTAGTTAGGCCA
CCACTTCAAGAACTCTGTAGCACCGCCTACATACCTCGCTCTGCTAATCCTGTTACCAGTGGCTGCTGCC
AGTGGCGATAAGTCGTGTCTTACCGGGTTGGACTCAAGACGATAGTTACCGGATAAGGCGCAGCGGTCGG
GCTGAACGGGGGGTTCGTGCACACAGCCCAGCTTGGAGCGAACGACCTACACCGAACTGAGATACCTACA
GCGTGAGCTATGAGAAAGCGCCACGCTTCCCGAAGGGAGAAAGGCGGACAGGTATCCGGTAAGCGGCAGG
GTCGGAACAGGAGAGCGCACGAGGGAGCTTCCAGGGGGAAACGCCTGGTATCTTTATAGTCCTGTCGGGT
TTCGCCACCTCTGACTTGAGCGTCGATTTTTGTGATGCTCGTCAGGGGGGCGGAGCCTATGGAAAAACGC
CAGCAACGCGGCCTTTTTACGGTTCCTGGCCTTTTGCTGGCCTTTTGCTCACATGTTCTTTCCTGCGTTA
TCCCCTGATTCTGTGGATAACCGTATTACCGCCATGCATTAGTTATTAATAGTAATCAATTACGGGGTCA
TTAGTTCATAGCCCATATATGGAGTTCCGCGTTACATAACTTACGGTAAATGGCCCGCCTGGCTGACCGC
CCAACGACCCCCGCCCATTGACGTCAATAATGACGTATGTTCCCATAGTAACGCCAATAGGGACTTTCCA
TTGACGTCAATGGGTGGAGTATTTACGGTAAACTGCCCACTTGGCAGTACATCAAGTGTATCATATGCCA
AGTACGCCCCCTATTGACGTCAATGACGGTAAATGGCCCGCCTGGCATTATGCCCAGTACATGACCTTAT
GGGACTTTCCTACTTGGCAGTACATCTACGTATTAGTCATCGCTATTACCATGGTGATGCGGTTTTGGCA
GTACATCAATGGGCGTGGATAGCGGTTTGACTCACGGGGATTTCCAAGTCTCCACCCCATTGACGTCAAT
GGGAGTTTGTTTTGGCACCAAAATCAACGGGACTTTCCAAAATGTCGTAACAACTCCGCCCCATTGACGC
AAATGGGCGGTAGGCGTGTACGGTGGGAGGTCTATATAAGCAGAGCTGGTTTAGTGAACCGTCAGATCCG
CTAGCGCTACCGGACTCAGATCTCGAGCTCAAGCTTCGAATTCATGTCTTTTATCAAGGTAGGTATAAAA
ATGGGTGGCTTAACTAGCGAGCAATATCATAGTCAAGTAGTCGGTAAAATCGGATATATCGCCAGATGCA
TGCAAACTATAGATCCTGAAAATAATTTGAAAAAAATAAGGGAAGATTACCAAGATGTATTGATATGGGC
AGAGAAAAATTATCGTTTTGAGGAAATATTGGAAGCCAGCAAATCTGGAAAATGCCCTAATGATCTGGAT
GCATTAAGTCGACGATCGCTAATACTCCAAGAATTGCTGCGGCTTGTTTCATCAATTAGT
Features (pLannotate 1.2.2; 14 found; start..end, strand, type, name):
    547..1254    +  CDS            mCherry: mCherry is a basic (constitutively fluorescent) red fluorescent protein published in 2004, derived from Discosoma sp.. It is reported to be a very rapidly-maturing monomer with low acid sensitivity.
   1270..1353    +  CDS            large T antigen (fragment): large T antigen from SV40 (simian virus 40)
   1376..1497    +  polyA_signal   SV40 poly(A) signal: SV40 polyadenylation signal
   1531..1959    -  rep_origin     f1 ori (sequence partly withheld): f1 bacteriophage origin of replication; arrow indicates direction of (+) strand synthesis
   1986..2090    +  promoter       AmpR promoter: bla
   2092..2449    +  promoter       SV40 promoter: SV40 enhancer and early promoter
   2484..3278    +  CDS            NeoR/KanR: aminoglycoside phosphotransferase from Tn5; aph(3')-II (or nptII); confers resistance to neomycin, kanamycin, and G418 (Geneticin®)
   3299..3451    +  CDS            ble (fragment): BLE_KLEPN - Experimental evidence at protein level: Swiss-Prot protein existence level 1. Binding protein with a strong affinity to the bleomycin family of antibiotics. Binds to CL990; an antimitotic-antibiotic compound. From Klebsiella pneumoniae.
   3510..3557    +  polyA_signal   HSV TK poly(A) signal: herpes simplex virus thymidine kinase polyadenylation signal (Cole and Stacy, 1985)
   3648..3664    -  polyA_signal   bGH poly(A) signal (fragment): bovine growth hormone polyadenylation signal
   3886..4474    +  rep_origin     ori: high-copy-number ColE1/pMB1/pBR322/pUC origin of replication
   4649..4952    +  enhancer       CMV enhancer: human cytomegalovirus immediate early enhancer
   4953..5156    +  promoter       CMV promoter: human cytomegalovirus (CMV) immediate early promoter
   5179..5222    +  misc_feature   MCS (fragment): multiple cloning site
