[The description below was written by a language model from this plasmid's Addgene catalogue record and pLannotate feature annotations shown in this document.]
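Description:
pYMA1_SidK_mCH is a mammalian expression plasmid of about 5.5 kb built on the pmCherry-N1 backbone. It encodes residues 1-278 of the Legionella pneumophila effector protein SidK (an 834 bp insert) fused at its C terminus to the monomeric red fluorescent protein mCherry. Expression is driven by the human cytomegalovirus immediate-early enhancer and promoter, and transcripts are terminated by the SV40 polyadenylation signal downstream of mCherry. The automated feature table does not annotate SidK itself. However, the unannotated stretch between the remnant of the multiple cloning site and the start of the mCherry reading frame, which spans the numbering origin of the circular sequence, is where the insert would be expected to lie.

The plasmid is propagated in E. coli through a high-copy ColE1/pUC-type origin and also carries an f1 phage origin. Selection relies on a single Tn5 aminoglycoside phosphotransferase gene (NeoR/KanR) placed behind tandem promoters. A bacterial bla promoter gives kanamycin resistance in bacteria, while the SV40 enhancer/early promoter, paired with an HSV TK polyadenylation signal, permits G418 selection of transfected mammalian cells. The short hits to large T antigen, ble and the bGH poly(A) signal are small fragments and probably backbone remnants or annotation matches, not functional elements.

The associated publication title indicates that SidK is used to detect and quantify the vacuolar H+-ATPase. This construct therefore appears to serve as a genetically encoded red fluorescent probe for V-ATPase in transfected mammalian cells.
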