Addgene plasmid #184906: pYMA1_SidK_mCH
Purpose: Legionella pneumophila SidK (1-278) - mCherry
Depositing lab: John Rubinstein. Depositing organization: Hospital for Sick Children. Publication: Detection and quantification of the vacuolar H+ATPase using the Legionella effector protein SidK. Maxson ME, Abbas YM, Wu JZ, Plumb JD, Grinstein S, Rubinstein JL. J Cell Biol. 2022 Mar 7;221(3). pii: 212963. doi: 10.1083/jcb.202107174. Epub 2022 Jan 13. PubMed 35024770.
Backbone
  Vector backbone: pmCherry-N1
  Total vector size (bp): 5519
  Vector type: Mammalian Expression
Growth in bacteria
  Bacterial resistance: Kanamycin, 50 μg/mL
  Growth temperature: 37°C
  Growth strain: DH5alpha
  Copy number: Unknown
Gene/Insert
  Gene/Insert name: SidK (1-278)
  Species: Legionella pneumophila
  Insert size (bp): 834
  Entrez Gene: sidK (a.k.a. A9E85_RS04790, A9E85_04790)
  Tag / fusion protein: mCherry (C terminal on insert)
Terms and licenses: Academic/Nonprofit Terms; Industry Terms: Not Available to Industry
How to cite: pYMA1_SidK_mCH was a gift from John Rubinstein (Addgene plasmid # 184906 ; http://n2t.net/addgene:184906 ; RRID:Addgene_184906)
